>Addgene plasmid #167151 | pX028 | addgene full sequence | sequence record 335280 | Addgene NGS Result
CGGACGTTTTTAATGTACTGGGGTGGATGCAGTGGGCCCCACTCTGTGAAGACAAGCAAGAATTCAAGCT
TGGAGGTCAACATGGTGGAGCACGACACTCTGGTCTACTCCAAAAATGTCAAAGATACAGTCTCAGAAGA
TCAAAGGGCTATTGAGACTTTTCAACAAAGGATAATTTCGGGAAACCTCCTCGGATTCCATTGCCCAGCT
ATCTGTCACTTCATCGAAAGGACAGTAGAAAAGGAAGGTGGCTCCTACAAATGCCATCATTGCGATAAAG
GAAAGGCTATCATTCAAGATCTCTCTGCCGACAGTGGTCCCAAAGATGGACCCCCACCCACGAGGAGCAT
CGTGGAAAAAGAAGAGGTTCCAACCACGTCTACAAAGCAAGTGGATTGATGTGACATCTCCACTGACGTA
AGGGATGACGCACAATCCCACTATCCTTCGCAAGACCCTTCCTCTATATAAGGAAGTTCATTTCATTTGG
AGAGGACACGCTCGAGTATAAGAGCTCATTTTTACAACAATTACCAACAACAACAAACAACAAACAACAT
TACAATTACATTTACAATTATCGATACAATGAACTCAAGTAAGAATCCGCCCTCCACATTGTTGGATGTA
TTTCTCGACACGGCTAGAAATCTTGATACCGCTAGTAGGAATGTCCTGGAATGCGGGGAACATCGTTGGT
CATATCGTGAATTGGATACGGTAAGCTCTGCCCTGGCCCAGCACCTTCGATATACCGTCGGCTTGAGTCC
TACAGTAGCCGTGATCAGTGAGAACCACCCTTACATATTGGCCTTGATGTTGGCCGTTTGGAAATTGGGG
GGTACCTTCGCTCCAATCGACGTACATAGTCCCGCCGAGCTCGTGGCTGGCATGTTGAATATAGTTAGCC
CCAGCTGTCTGGTTATACCTTCTAGTGACGTTACCAACCAGACATTGGCCTGCGATCTCAATATACCAGT
AGTAGCTTTCCACCCTCATCAATCAACGATACCGGAACTGAACAAAAAGTACTTGACTGACAGTCAAATA
TCACCTGACTTGCCTTTCCCCGACCCCAACAGGCCGGCTCTTTATCTGTTTACCAGCAGCGCTACTTCTC
GTTCTAATCTGAAATGCGTCCCCTTGACGCATACATTTATCCTTAGAAACTCTCTTTCAAAAAGGGCCTG
GTGCAAACGTATGAGGCCCGAAACCGATTTTGATGGTATTCGTGTACTCGGTTGGGCTCCTTGGTCCCAC
GTGCTTGCACATATGCAGGACATTGGACCATTGACGCTTTTGAACGCAGGGTGCTACGTTTTTGCTACGA
CTCCTTCAACATATCCGACAGAGCTGAAGGACGATCGAGATGTGATCTCCTGTGCCGCCAACGCAGTCAT
GTATAAGGGAGTTAAGTCATTTGCCTGTCTACCTTTTGTGTTGGGCGGACTTAAAGCACTCTGCGAAAGC
GAGCCATCTGTAAAAGCTCAGTTGCAAGTGGAAGAGCGAGCACAATTGCTCAAATCCCTGCAGCATATGA
AGATCCTGGAGTGCGGTGGTGCCATGTTGGAAGTCTCCGTTGCATCCTGGGCAATAGAGAACAGAATCCC
CATAAGCATTGGGATAGGCATGACTGAAACTGGTGGAGCCCTCTTCGCTGGACCAGTTCAGGCAATACAA
ACAGGATTTTCATCAGAGGACAAGTTCATAGAGGACGCCACTTATCTTTTGGTGAAGGATGACTATGAGT
CCCACGCCGAGGAAGATATTAACGAAGGTGAACTCGTCGTCAAGTCCAGGATGCTGCCTCGTGGGTATCT
GGGGTATAATGATCCATCATTCAGCGTTGATGATGCAGGCTGGGTGACGTTCAAAACGGGAGATAGGTAC
AGTGTTACACCCGACGGCAAATTTAGCTGGCTGGGGAGAAATACCGACTTCATTCAGATGACATCTGGTG
AAACCTTGGACCCTCGTCCGATAGAAAGTCTCCTCTGTGAGTCCTCACTTATTTCTAGGGCCTGCGTAAT
TGGCGATAAGTTTCTTAACGGGCCAGCAACTGCTGTTTGTGCCATAATCGAACTGGAACCAACCACCGTT
GAGAAGGGTCAAGCTCATTCCAGAGACATAGCTAGGATATTCGCCCCCATCAACAGGGATTTGCCCCCCC
CTTTGCGTATCGCATGGTCACATGTCCTGGTTTTGCAGCCTAGTGAGAAGATACCTATGACAAAGAAGGG
GACGATTTTTCGAAAAAAGATCGAACAAGTCTTTGGGTCCGCATTGGGTGGATCATCCGGCGACAATAGC
CAAGCTACTACTGACGCTAGCGTGGTAAGACGTGACGAACTCAGTAACACAGTGAAGCACATTATATCCC
GAGTGTTGGGGGTGTCTGATGACGAACTCTTGTGGACCCTCTCTTTCGCCGAGTTGGGTATGACTTCTGC
TTTGGCCACCAGGATTGCAAATGAGTTGAACGAAGTCCTTGTGGGAGTGAACTTGCCTATAAACGCCTGC
TATATTCATGTGGATCTTCCGAGCCTCAGTAATGCAGTCTATGCCAAACTCGCACACTTGAAGTTGCCAG
ACCGTACTCCGGAACCACGAAAGGCACCAGTTGAAAATCCCGGAGGTAAAGAGATCGTCATTGTAGGCCA
GGCCTTCCGTTTGCCCGGGAGTATCAACGACGTCGCCTCTCTTAGGGATGCCTTTTTGGCTAGGCAGGCC
AGCTCAATTATTACCGAGATACCTCCGGACAGGTGGGACCACGCATCCTTCTACCCAAAAGATATTCGTT
TCAATAAGGCTGGGCTGGTGGACATCGCCAACTACGATCATTCCTTCTTTGGGCTGACCGCCACGGAAGC
ACTCTATCTCAGCCCTACGATGCGACTCGCCTTGGAGGTGTCATTTGAAGCATTGGAGAATGCCAACATT
CCAGTTTCTCAACTGAAGGGCTCCCAGACAGCAGTGTATGTTGCAACAACAGACGATGGTTTTGAAACGT
TGCTCAACGCCGAAGCAGGTTACGATGCCTACACCAGATTTTACGGGACTGGGAGGGCTGCCTCTACGGC
ATCAGGCCGTATAAGTTATCTCCTCGATGTACATGGACCATCCATCACTGTGGACACAGCCTGCAGTGGA
GGAGCAGTGTGCATAGATCAAGCCATTGATTATCTCCAGTCCTCAAGTGCTGCTGATACCGCTATTATTT
GTGCTAGTAATACCCATTGCTGGCCGGGGTCATTTATGTTTCTCAGCGCTCAAGGTATGGTTTCATCTGG
GGGTAGATGTGCTACATTCACGACTGATGCAGACGGATATGTTCCATCCGAAGGAGCTGTAGCTTTCATA
CTTAAGACAAGAGAGGCTGCTATGAGAGATAAAGATACCATATTGGCAACAATAAAGGCTACGCAAATTT
CCCACAACGGACGATCCCAAGGACTCGTGGCTCCTAACGTTAATAGTCAAGCCGATCTGCATCGTAGCCT
CCTTCAGAAAGCCGGGCTTTCCCCTGCCGATATACATTTCATAGAAGCACACGGCACTGGGACAAGTCTC
GGAGACTTGTCTGAAATCCAAGCCATTAACGACGCTTATACCTCTAGTCAACCCAGAACAGCCGGACCAT
TGATTGTGTCCGCCTCCAAAACTGTGATCGGGCACACTGAACCTGCTGGACCATTGGTCGGTATGCTCTC
TGTACTCAATTCCTTTAAGGAAGGGGCTGTCCCGGGGCTTGCCCACCTTACCGCCGACAACTTGAATCCG
GCTTTGGATTGCTCTAGTGTCCCTTTGTTGATTCCGTATCAACCGGTACATTTGGCTGCACCCAAGCCAC
ATAGGGCCGCTGTTATGAGTTATGGGTTCTCCGGTACACTGGGAGGGATCGTGTTGGAAGCTCCGGATGA
AGAGCGTCTTGAAGAAGAACCCCCAAACGACAAGCCAATGTTGTTTGTAGTTAGTGCTAAGACCCATACC
GCCCTGATCGAGTATTTGGGTAGATATTTGGAGTTTTTGCTTCAAGCCAACCCGCAAGATTTCTGCGACA
TATGTTACACATCATGCGTCGGCCGTGAACATTATAGGTACCGTTTCGCTTGCGTCGCCAACGACATGGA
GGACCTGATCGGCCAACTTCAAAAAAGGCTGGGGTCCAAGGTACCGCCAAAACCGAGCTATAAGCGAGGC
GCACTTGCTTTTGCATTCTCCGGTCAAGGTACTCAGTTTAGAGGTATGGCAACTGAACTGGCAAAAGCCT
ACTCAGGTTTTAGGAAGATAGTCAGTGACTTGGCTAAGAGGGCCTCCGAACTCTCCGGCCATGCTATTGA
TAGGTTCTTGTTGGCTTATGATATTGGCGCTGAAAATGTGGCACCAGACTCAGAAGCAGACCAAATATGC
ATATTCGTGTACCAATGCAGCGTGCTCAGATGGCTTCAGACCATGGGCATTCGTCCTAGTGCTGTAATAG
GTCACTCACTGGGAGAAATCTCTGCTTCAGTTGCAGCAGGGGCACTCAGTCTCGACAGCGCCCTGGATCT
CGTGATAAGCAGGGCTAGATTGTTGAGATCTTCTACTAATGCCCCCGCTGGTATGGCTGCCATGTCTGCT
AGCCAGGATGAGGTCGTGGAACTCATCGGAAAATTGGACCTTGATAAAGCTAACTCCTTGTCAGTCTCAG
TCATCAATGGCCCCCAGAACACCGTTGTGTCCGGTAGCTCAGCAGCCATTGAATCAATAGTAGCATTGGC
CAAGGGTAGGAAAATTAAAGCAAGCGCTCTTAATATTAATCAGGCATTTCACTCCCCATATGTTGATTCT
GCAGTACCGGGCTTGCGAGCCTGGTCAGAAAAGCATATCTCATCCGCAAGGCCGCTCCAGATACCGTTGT
ATTCAACCTTGCTTGGTGCTCAAGTCAGCGAAGGGCAAATGCTTAATCCGGATCACTGGGTAGATCATGC
CCGTAAGCCTGTTCAGTTTGCTCAAGCCGCAACAATCATGAAAGAGTCCTTTACTGGGGTGATCATCGAC
ATCGGTCCCCAGGTGGTTGCCTGGTCACTGCTCTTGAGCAACGGTTTGACATCCGTCACTGCACTCGCCG
CTAAGCGTGGGCGAAGCCAACAGGTCGCTTTCCTCAGCGCCTTGGCCGATCTGTATCAAGACTATGGTGT
AGTACCTGACTTTGTCGGGTTGTACGCCCAGCAGGAGGACGCTAGCAGGCTTAAAAAGACAGATATTTTG
ACCTACCCGTTTCAAAGGGTCAGACGATATCCGTCTTTCATTCCGTCACGTCGTGCACCGACACATGCCC
ACGTTCAGGACGAGGAGACTCTGTCATCCGGGAGCAGTACGCCCACATTGGAAAATACCGACCTTGATTC
TGGTAAGGAGAGTCTCATGGGACCGACAAGAGGGTTGTTGCGTGTCGACGACTTGAGGGACTCCATCGTT
AGTTCTGTGAAGGACGTACTCGAACTCAAATCCAACGAGGACCTCGATTTGTCAGAATCATTGAACGCTC
TTGGGATGGACTCCATCATGTTCGCACAGTTGAGAAAGAGGATAGGCGAAGGGCTTGGATTGAGTGTTCC
TATGGTTTTTCTGTCAGACGCTTTCTCCATAGGTGAAATGGTTAGCAACCTGGTGGAACAGGCTGAGGCT
TCCGAGGACAACTAGCTTGTCCTGCTTTAATGAGATATGCGAGAAGCCTATGATCGCATGATATTTGCTT
TCAATTCTGTTGTGCACGTTGTAAAAAACCTGAGCATGTGTAGCTCAGATCCTTACCGCCGGTTTCGGTT
CATTCTAATGAATATATCACCCGTTACTATCGTATTTTTATGAATAATATTCTCCGTTCAATTTACTGAT
TGTACCCTACTACTTATATGTACAATATTAAAATGAAAACAATATATTGTGCTGAATAGGTTTATAGCGA
CATCTATGATAGAGCGCCACAATAACAAACAATTGCGTTTTATTATTACAAATCCAATTTTAAAAAAAGC
GGCAGAACCGGTCAAACCTAAAAGACTGATTACATAAATCTTATTCAAATTTCAAAAGTGCCCCAGGGGC
TAGTATCTACGACACACCGAGCGGCGAACTAATAACGCTCACTGAAGGGAACTCCGGTTCCCCGCCGGCG
CGCATGGGTGAGATTCCTTGAAGTTGAGTATTGGCCGTCCGCTCTACCGAAAGTTACGGGCACCATTCAA
CCCGGTCCAGCACGGCGGCCGGGTAACCGACTTGCTGCCCCGAGAATTATGCAGCATTTTTTTGGTGTAT
GTGGGCCCCAAATGAAGTGCAGGTCAAACCTTGACAGTGACGACAAATCGTTGGGCGGGTCCAGGGCGAA
TTTTGCGACAACATGTCGAGGCTCAGCAGGACCGCTACTATTGTCTTCTGCACGAAGTGGTTTAAACTAT
CAGTGTTTGACAGGATATATTGGCGGGTAAACCTAAGAGAAAAGAGCGTTTATTAGAATAATCGGATATT
TAAAAGGGCGTGAAAAGGTTTATCCGTTCGTCCATTTGTATGTGCATGCCAACCACAGGGTTCCCCAGAT
CAGGCGCTGGCTGCTGAACCCCCAGCCGGAACTGACCCCACAAGGCCCTAGCGTTTGCAATGCACCAGGT
CATCATTGACCCAGGCGTGTTCCACCAGGCCGCTGCCTCGCAACTCTTCGCAGGCTTCGCCGACCTGCTC
GCGCCACTTCTTCACGCGGGTGGAATCCGATCCGCACATGAGGCGGAAGGTTTCCAGCTTGAGCGGGTAC
GGCTCCCGGTGCGAGCTGAAATAGTCGAACATCCGTCGGGCCGTCGGCGACAGCTTGCGGTACTTCTCCC
ATATGAATTTCGTGTAGTGGTCGCCAGCAAACAGCACGACGATTTCCTCGTCGATCAGGACCTGGCAACG
GGACGTTTTCTTGCCACGGTCCAGGACGCGGAAGCGGTGCAGCAGCGACACCGATTCCAGGTGCCCAACG
CGGTCGGACGTGAAGCCCATCGCCGTCGCCTGTAGGCGCGACAGGCATTCCTCGGCCTTCGTGTAATACC
GGCCATTGATCGACCAGCCCAGGTCCTGGCAAAGCTCGTAGAACGTGAAGGTGATCGGCTCGCCGATAGG
GGTGCGCTTCGCGTACTCCAACACCTGCTGCCACACCAGTTCGTCATCGTCGGCCCGCAGCTCGACGCCG
GTGTAGGTGATCTTCACGTCCTTGTTGACGTGGAAAATGACCTTGTTTTGCAGCGCCTCGCGCGGGATTT
TCTTGTTGCGCGTGGTGAACAGGGCAGAGCGGGCCGTGTCGTTTGGCATCGCTCGCATCGTGTCCGGCCA
CGGCGCAATATCGAACAAGGAAAGCTGCATTTCCTTGATCTGCTGCTTCGTGTGTTTCAGCAACGCGGCC
TGCTTGGCCTCGCTGACCTGTTTTGCCAGGTCCTCGCCGGCGGTTTTTCGCTTCTTGGTCGTCATAGTTC
CTCGCGTGTCGATGGTCATCGACTTCGCCAAACCTGCCGCCTCCTGTTCAAGACGACGCGAACGCTCCAC
GGCGGCCGATGGCGCGGGCAGGGCAGGGGGAGCCAGTTGCACGCTGTCGCGCTCGATCTTGGCCGTAGCT
TGCTGGACCATCGAGCCGACGGACTGGAAGGTTTCGCGGGGCGCACGCATGACGGTGCGGCTTGCGATGG
TTTCGGCATCCTCGGCGGAAAACCCCGCGTCGATCAGTTCTTGCCTGTATGCCTTCCGGTCAAACGTCCG
ATTCATTCACCCTCCTTGCGGGATTGCCCCGACTCACGCCGGGGCAATGTGCCCTTATTCCTGATTTGAC
CCGCCTGGTGCCTTGGTGTCCAGATAATCCACCTTATCGGCAATGAAGTCGGTCCCGTAGACCGTCTGGC
CGTCCTTCTCGTACTTGGTATTCCGAATCTTGCCCTGCACGAATACCAGCGACCCCTTGCCCAAATACTT
GCCGTGGGCCTCGGCCTGAGAGCCAAAACACTTGATGCGGAAGAAGTCGGTGCGCTCCTGCTTGTCGCCG
GCATCGTTGCGCCACATCTAGGATCTGCCAGGAACCGTAAAAAGGCCGCGTTGCTGGCGTTTTTCCATAG
GCTCCGCCCCCCTGACGAGCATCACAAAAATCGACGCTCAAGTCAGAGGTGGCGAAACCCGACAGGACTA
TAAAGATACCAGGCGTTTCCCCCTGGAAGCTCCCTCGTGCGCTCTCCTGTTCCGACCCTGCCGCTTACCG
GATACCTGTCCGCCTTTCTCCCTTCGGGAAGCGTGGCGCTTTCTCATAGCTCACGCTGTAGGTATCTCAG
TTCGGTGTAGGTCGTTCGCTCCAAGCTGGGCTGTGTGCACGAACCCCCCGTTCAGCCCGACCGCTGCGCC
TTATCCGGTAACTATCGTCTTGAGTCCAACCCGGTAAGACACGACTTATCGCCACTGGCAGCAGCCACTG
GTAACAGGATTAGCAGAGCGAGGTATGTAGGCGGTGCTACAGAGTTCTTGAAGTGGTGGCCTAACTACGG
CTACACTAGAAGAACAGTATTTGGTATCTGCGCTCTGCTGAAGCCAGTTACCTTCGGAAAAAGAGTTGGT
AGCTCTTGATCCGGCAAACAAACCACCGCTGGTAGCGGTGGTTTTTTTGTTTGCAAGCAGCAGATTACGC
GCAGAAAAAAAGGATCTCAAGAAGATCCTTTGATCTTTTCTACGGGGTCTGACGCTCAGTGGAACGAAAA
CTCACGTTAAGGGATTTTGGTCATGAGATTATCAAAAAGGATCTTCACCTAGATCCTTTTAAATTAAAAA
TGAAGTTTTAAATCAATCTAAAGTATATATGAGTAAACTTGGTCTGACAGTTACCAATGCTTAATCAGTG
AGGCACCTATCTCAGCGATCTGTCTATTTCGTTCATCCATAGTTGCCTGACTCCCCGTCGTGTAGATAAC
TACGATACGGGAGGGCTTACCATCTGGCCCCAGTGCTGCAATGATACCGCGAGAACCACGCTCACCGGCT
CCAGATTTATCAGCAATAAACCAGCCAGCCGGAAGGGCCGAGCGCAGAAGTGGTCCTGCAACTTTATCCG
CCTCCATCCAGTCTATTAATTGTTGCCGGGAAGCTAGAGTAAGTAGTTCGCCAGTTAATAGTTTGCGCAA
CGTTGTTGCCATTGCTACAGGCATCGTGGTGTCACGCTCGTCGTTTGGTATGGCTTCATTCAGCTCCGGT
TCCCAACGATCAAGGCGAGTTACATGATCCCCCATGTTGTGCAAAAAAGCGGTTAGCTCCTTCGGTCCTC
CGATCGTTGTCAGAAGTAAGTTGGCCGCAGTGTTATCACTCATGGTTATGGCAGCACTGCATAATTCTCT
TACTGTCATGCCATCCGTAAGATGCTTTTCTGTGACTGGTGAGTACTCAACCAAGTCATTCTGAGAATAG
TGTATGCGGCGACCGAGTTGCTCTTGCCCGGCGTCAATACGGGATAATACCGCGCCACATAGCAGAACTT
TAAAAGTGCTCATCATTGGAAAACGTTCTTCGGGGCGAAAACTCTCAAGGATCTTACCGCTGTTGAGATC
CAGTTCGATGTAACCCACTCGTGCACCCAACTGATCTTCAGCATCTTTTACTTTCACCAGCGTTTCTGGG
TGAGCAAAAACAGGAAGGCAAAATGCCGCAAAAAAGGGAATAAGGGCGACACGGAAATGTTGAATACTCA
TACTCTTCCTTTTTCAATATTATTGAAGCATTTATCAAGGTTATTGTCTCATGAGCGGATACATATTTGA
ATGTATTTAGAAAAATAAACAAATAGGGGTTCCGCGCACGAATTGGCCAGCGCTGCCATTTTTGGGGTGA
GGCCGTTCGCGGCCGAGGGGCGCAGCCCCTGGGGGGATGGGAGGCCCGCGTTAGCGGGCCGGGAGGGTTC
GAGAAGGGGGGGCACCCCCCTTCGGCGTGCGCGGTCACGCGCACAGGGCGCAGCCCTGGTTAAAAACAAG
GTTTATAAATATTGGTTTAAAAGCAGGTTAAAAGACAGGTTAGCGGTGGCCGAAAAACGGGCGGAAACCC
TTGCAAATGCTGGATTTTCTGCCTGTGGACAGCCCCTCAAATGTCAATAGGTGCGCCCCTCATCTGTCAG
CACTCTGCCCCTCAAGTGTCAAGGATCGCGCCCCTCATCTGTCAGTAGTCGCGCCCCTCAAGTGTCAATA
CCGCAGGGCACTTATCCCCAGGCTTGTCCACATCATCTGTGGGAAACTCGCGTAAAATCAGGCGTTTTCG
CCGATTTGCGAGGCTGGCCAGCTCCACGTCGCCGGCCGAAATCGAGCCTGCCCCTCATCTGTCAACGCCG
CGCCGGGTGAGTCGGCCCCTCAAGTGTCAACGTCCGCCCCTCATCTGTCAGTGAGGGCCAAGTTTTCCGC
GAGGTATCCACAACGCCGGCGGCCGCGGTGTCTCGCACACGGCTTCGACGGCGTTTCTGGCGCGTTTGCA
GGGCCATAGACGGCCGCCAGCCCAGCGGCGAGGGCAACCAGCCCGGTGAGCGTCGCAAAGGAGATCCTGA
TCTGACTGATGGGCTGCCTGTATCGAGTGGTGATTTTGTGCCGAGCTGCCGGTCGGGGAGCTGTTGGCTG
GCTGGTGGCAGGATATATTGTGGTGTAAACAAATTGACGCTTAGACAACTTAATAACACATTG
Features (pLannotate 1.2.2; 11 found; start..end, strand, type, name):
    153..498     +  promoter       CaMV 35S promoter: strong constitutive promoter from cauliflower mosaic virus
    450..496     +  promoter       minimal CaMV 35S promoter: minimal 35S promoter from cauliflower mosaic virus
    527..580     +  misc_feature   TMV Ω: translational enhancer from the tobacco mosaic virus 5'-leader sequence (Gallie et al., 1988)
   5692..6399    +  terminator     OCS terminator: octopine synthase terminator
   6448..6472    +  misc_feature   RB T-DNA repeat: right border repeat from nopaline C58 T-DNA
   6631..7776    -  CDS            trfA: TRFA_ECOLX - Experimental evidence at protein level: Swiss-Prot protein existence level 1. Also involved in plasmid copy number control, promoting intermolecular coupling of protein bound iterons at oriV, which inhibits replication initiation. From Escherichia coli.
   8112..8700    -  rep_origin     ori: high-copy-number ColE1/pMB1/pBR322/pUC origin of replication
   8871..9731    -  CDS            AmpR: β-lactamase; bla; confers resistance to ampicillin, carbenicillin, and related antibiotics
   9732..9836    -  promoter       AmpR promoter: bla
   9923..10554   -  rep_origin     oriV: incP origin of replication
  10646..10670   +  misc_feature   LB T-DNA repeat: left border repeat from nopaline C58 T-DNA
