[The description below was written by a language model from this plasmid's Addgene catalogue record and pLannotate feature annotations shown in this document.]
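Description:
pX028 is a MoClo-compatible Level 1 (position 2) plant expression vector carrying a single transcription unit for hispidin synthase (nnHispS) from the bioluminescent fungus Neonothopanus nambi. The sequenced record is about 10.7 kb, consistent with a backbone of roughly 4.4 kb plus a synthetic insert of about 6.1 kb that was assembled through BsaI sites destroyed during cloning, as is usual for Golden Gate assembly. In bacteria the plasmid is selected with ampicillin through the bla gene and its promoter. It replicates at high copy from a ColE1/pUC-type origin. The backbone also carries the incP oriV and the trfA replication initiator, a broad-host-range replicon of the kind that allows maintenance in Agrobacterium.

The expression cassette lies between nopaline-type left and right T-DNA border repeats, so it can be transferred into plant cells as T-DNA. Transcription is driven by a 0.4 kb cauliflower mosaic virus 35S promoter, a strong constitutive plant promoter. This is followed by the tobacco mosaic virus Ω leader, which enhances translation. The feature table does not annotate the nnHispS coding sequence itself, but it presumably occupies the long unannotated stretch between the Ω leader and the octopine synthase (OCS) terminator that closes the unit. No plant selection marker or reporter is annotated.

Hispidin synthase belongs to the fungal bioluminescence pathway and produces hispidin, the precursor of the fungal luciferin. The associated publication concerns plants with genetically encoded autoluminescence. As a position 2 Level 1 module, pX028 can express nnHispS in plants and is suited to combination with other Level 1 units in higher-order multigene MoClo assemblies.
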