Addgene plasmid #167151: pX028
Purpose: MoClo-compatible Level 1 (position 2) vector encoding Neonothopanus nambi hispidin synthase nnHispS under control of 0.4 kb 35S promoter, for expression in plants
Depositing lab: Karen Sarkisyan. Depositing organization: Planta LLC. Publication: Plants with genetically encoded autoluminescence. Mitiouchkina T, Mishin AS, Somermeyer LG, Markina NM, Chepurnyh TV, Guglya EB, Karataeva TA, Palkina KA, Shakhova ES, Fakhranurova LI, Chekova SV, Tsarkova AS, Golubev YV, Negrebetsky VV, Dolgushin SA, Shalaev PV, Shlykov D, Melnik OA, Shipunova VO, Deyev SM, Bubyrev AI, Pushin AS, Choob VV, Dolgov SV, Kondrashov FA, Yampolsky IV, Sarkisyan KS. Nat Biotechnol. 2020 Apr 27. pii: 10.1038/s41587-020-0500-9. doi: 10.1038/s41587-020-0500-9. PubMed 32341562.
Backbone
  Vector backbone: Level1-like (position 2)
  Backbone size w/o insert (bp): 4372
  Vector type: Plant Expression
Growth in bacteria
  Bacterial resistance: Ampicillin, 100 μg/mL
  Growth temperature: 37°C
  Growth strain: DH5alpha
  Copy number: High Copy
Gene/Insert
  Gene/Insert name: p35s-nnHispS-ocsT
  Species: Neonothopanus nambi
  Insert size (bp): 6103
  Promoter: p35s
  Cloning method: Restriction Enzyme; 5′ cloning site BsaI (destroyed during cloning); 3′ cloning site BsaI (destroyed during cloning)
  Sequencing primers: 5′ ggtggcaggatatattgtggtgtaaac; 3′ ttcacgcccttttaaatatcc
Resource information
  A portion of this plasmid was derived from a plasmid made by: Synthetic
Terms and licenses: Academic/Nonprofit Terms; Industry Terms: Not Available to Industry
How to cite: pX028 was a gift from Karen Sarkisyan (Addgene plasmid # 167151 ; http://n2t.net/addgene:167151 ; RRID:Addgene_167151)
